>Addgene plasmid #80478 | PB-TAC-ERP2 | addgene full sequence | sequence record 404034 | Addgene NGS Result
AAATTGTAAGCGTTAATATTTTGTTAAAATTCGCGTTAAATTTTTGTTAAATCAGCTCATTTTTTAACCA
ATAGGCCGAAATCGGCAAAATCCCTTATAAATCAAAAGAATAGACCGAGATAGGGT
[37 nt withheld, positions 127-163]
AAAGAACGTGGACTCCAACGTCAAAGG
[49 nt withheld, positions 191-239]
T
[91 nt withheld, positions 241-331]
G
[124 nt withheld, positions 333-456]
CCCATTCGCCATTCAGGCTGCGCAACTGTTGGGAAGGGCGATCGGTGCGGGCCTCTTCGCTATTACGCCA
GCTGGCGAAAGGGGGATGTGCTGCAAGGCGATTAAGTTGGGTAACGCCAGGGTTTTCCCAGTCACGACGT
TGTAAAACGACGGCCAGTGAATTGTAATACGACTCACTATAGGGCGAATTGGAGCTCGGTATTCACGACA
GCAGGCTGAATAATAAAAAAATTAGAAACTATTATTTAACCCTAGAAAGATAATCATATTGTGACGTACG
TTAAAGATAATCATGCGTAAAATTGACGCATGTGTTTTATCGGTCTGTATATCGAGGTTTATTTATTAAT
TTGAATAGATATTAAGTTTTATTATATTTACACTTACATACTAATAATAAATTCAACAAACAATTTATTT
ATGTTTATTTATTTATTAAAAAAAAACAAAAACTCAAAATTTCTTCTATAAAGTAACAAAACTTTTAAAC
ATTCTCTCTTTTACAAAAATAAACTTATTTTGTACTTTAAAAACAGTCATGTTGTATTATAAAATAAGTA
ATTAGCTTAACCTATACATAATAGAAACAAATTATACTTATTAGTCAGTCAGAAACAACTTTGGCACATA
TCAATATTATGCTCTCGTTAATTAACTCGAGGGATCCAAGCTGGCCGCACGTCTCCCTATCAGTGATAGA
GAAGTCGACACGTCTCGAGCTCCCTATCAGTGATAGAGAAGGTACGTCTAGAACGTCTCCCTATCAGTGA
TAGAGAAGTCGACACGTCTCGAGCTCCCTATCAGTGATAGAGAAGGTACGTCTAGAACGTCTCCCTATCA
GTGATAGAGAAGTCGACACGTCTCGAGCTCCCTATCAGTGATAGAGAAGGTACGTCTAGAACGTCTCCCT
ATCAGTGATAGAGAAGTCGACACGTCTCGAGCTCCCTATCAGTGATAGAGAAGGTACCCCCTATATAAGC
AGAGCTCGTTTAGTGAACCGTCAGATCGCCTGGAGACGCCATCCACGCTGTTTTGACCTCCATAGAAGAC
ACCGGGACCGATCCAGCCTCCGCGGTGGCGGCCATCACAAGTTTGTACAAAAAAGCTGAACGAGAAACGT
AAAATGATATAAATATCAATATATTAAATTAGATTTTGCATAAAAAACAGACTACATAATACTGTAAAAC
ACAACATATCCAGTCACTATGGCGGCCGCATTAGGCACCCCAGGCTTTACACTTTATGCTTCCGGCTCGT
ATAATGTGTGGATTTTGAGTTAGGATCCGTCGAGATTTTCAGGAGCTAAGGAAGCTAAAATGGAGAAAAA
AATCACTGGATATACCACCGTTGATATATCCCAATGGCATCGTAAAGAACATTTTGAGGCATTTCAGTCA
GTTGCTCAATGTACCTATAACCAGACCGTTCAGCTGGATATTACGGCCTTTTTAAAGACCGTAAAGAAAA
ATAAGCACAAGTTTTATCCGGCCTTTATTCACATTCTTGCCCGCCTGATGAATGCTCATCCGGAATTCCG
TATGGCAATGAAAGACGGTGAGCTGGTGATATGGGATAGTGTTCACCCTTGTTACACCGTTTTCCATGAG
CAAACTGAAACGTTTTCATCGCTCTGGAGTGAATACCACGACGATTTCCGGCAGTTTCTACACATATATT
CGCAAGATGTGGCGTGTTACGGTGAAAACCTGGCCTATTTCCCTAAAGGGTTTATTGAGAATATGTTTTT
CGTCTCAGCCAATCCCTGGGTGAGTTTCACCAGTTTTGATTTAAACGTGGCCAATATGGACAACTTCTTC
GCCCCCGTTTTCACCATGGGCAAATATTATACGCAAGGCGACAAGGTGCTGATGCCGCTGGCGATTCAGG
TTCATCATGCCGTTTGTGATGGCTTCCATGTCGGCAGAATGCTTAATGAATTACAACAGTACTGCGATGA
GTGGCAGGGCGGGGCGTAAACGCGTGGATCCGGCTTACTAAAAGCCAGATAACAGTATGCGTATTTGCGC
GCTGATTTTTGCGGTATAAGAATATATACTGATATGTATACCCGAAGTATGTCAAAAAGAGGTATGCTAT
GAAGCAGCGTATTACAGTGACAGTTGACAGCGACAGCTATCAGTTGCTCAAGGCATATATGATGTCAATA
TCTCCGGTCTGGTAAGCACAACCATGCAGAATGAAGCCCGTCGTCTGCGTGCCGAACGCTGGAAAGCGGA
AAATCAGGAAGGGATGGCTGAGGTCGCCCGGTTTATTGAAATGAACGGCTCTTTTGCTGACGAGAACAGG
GGCTGGTGAAATGCAGTTTAAGGTTTACACCTATAAAAGAGAGAGCCGTTATCGTCTGTTTGTGGATGTA
CAGAGTGATATTATTGACACGCCCGGGCGACGGATGGTGATCCCCCTGGCCAGTGCACGTCTGCTGTCAG
ATAAAGTCTCCCGTGAACTTTACCCGGTGGTGCATATCGGGGATGAAAGCTGGCGCATGATGACCACCGA
TATGGCCAGTGTGCCGGTCTCCGTTATCGGGGAAGAAGTGGCTGATCTCAGCCACCGCGAAAATGACATC
AAAAACGCCATTAACCTGATGTTCTGGGGAATATAAATGTCAGGCTCCCTTATACACAGCCAGTCTGCAG
GTCGACCATAGTGACTGGATATGTTGTGTTTTACAGTATTATGTAGTCTGTTTTTTATGCAAAATCTAAT
TTAATATATTGATATTTATATCATTTTACGTTTCTCGTTCAGCTTTCTTGTACAAAGTGGTGATCTAGCT
AAAACGCGGCCTCGAATCGAATTCCGCCCCCCCCCCTCTCCCTCCCCCCCCCCTAACGTTACTGGCCGAA
GCCGCTTGGAATAAGGCCGGTGTGCGTTTGTCTATATGTTATTTTCCACCATATTGCCGTCTTTTGGCAA
TGTGAGGGCCCGGAAACCTGGCCCTGTCTTCTTGACGAGCATTCCTAGGGGTCTTTCCCCTCTCGCCAAA
GGAATGCAAGGTCTGTTGAATGTCGTGAAGGAAGCAGTTCCTCTGGAAGCTTCTTGAAGACAAACAACGT
CTGTAGCGACCCTTTGCAGGCAGCGGAACCCCCCACCTGGCGACAGGTGCCTCTGCGGCCAAAAGCCACG
TGTATAAGATACACCTGCAAAGGCGGCACAACCCCAGTGCCACGTTGTGAGTTGGATAGTTGTGGAAAGA
GTCAAATGGCTCTCCTCAAGCGTATTCAACAAGGGGCTGAAGGATGCCCAGAAGGTACCCCATTGTATGG
GATCTGATCTGGGGCCTCGGTGCACATGCTTTACATGTGTTTAGTCGAGGTTAAAAAAACGTCTAGGCCC
CCCGAACCACGGGGACGTGGTTTTCCTTTGAAAAACACGATGATAATATGGCCACAACCATGGTGAGCAA
GGGCGAGGAGGATAACATGGCCATCATCAAGGAGTTCATGCGCTTCAAGGTGCACATGGAGGGCTCCGTG
AACGGCCACGAGTTCGAGATCGAGGGCGAGGGCGAGGGCCGCCCCTACGAGGGCACCCAGACCGCCAAGC
TGAAGGTGACCAAGGGTGGCCCCCTGCCCTTCGCCTGGGACATCCTGTCCCCTCAGTTCATGTACGGCTC
CAAGGCCTACGTGAAGCACCCCGCCGACATCCCCGACTACTTGAAGCTGTCCTTCCCCGAGGGCTTCAAG
TGGGAGCGCGTGATGAACTTCGAGGACGGCGGCGTGGTGACCGTGACCCAGGACTCCTCCCTGCAGGACG
GCGAGTTCATCTACAAGGTGAAGCTGCGCGGCACCAACTTCCCCTCCGACGGCCCCGTAATGCAGAAGAA
GACCATGGGCTGGGAGGCCTCCTCCGAGCGGATGTACCCCGAGGACGGCGCCCTGAAGGGCGAGATCAAG
CAGAGGCTGAAGCTGAAGGACGGCGGCCACTACGACGCTGAGGTCAAGACCACCTACAAGGCCAAGAAGC
CCGTGCAGCTGCCCGGCGCCTACAACGTCAACATCAAGTTGGACATCACCTCCCACAACGAGGACTACAC
CATCGTGGAACAGTACGAACGCGCCGAGGGCCGCCACTCCACCGGCGGCATGGACGAGCTGTACAAGTAA
AGCGGCCGCGATCTTTTTCCCTCTGCCAAAAATTATGGGGACATCATGAAGCCCCTTGAGCATCTGACTT
CTGGCTAATAAAGGAAATTTATTTTCATTGCAATAGTGTGTTGGAATTTTTTGTGTCTCTCACTCGGAAG
GACATATGGGAGGGCAAATCATTTAAAACATCAGAATGAGTATTTGGTTTAGAGTTTGGCAACATATGCC
CATATGCTGGCTGCCATGAACAAAGGTTGGCTATAAAGAGGTCATCAGTATATGAAACAGCCCCCTGCTG
TCCATTCCTTATTCCATAGAAAAGCCTTGACTTGAGGTTAGATTTTTTTTATATTTTGTTTTGTGTTATT
TTTTTCTTTAACATCCCTAAAATTTTCCTTACATGTTTTACTAGCCAGATTTTTCCTCCTCTCCTGACTA
CTCCCAGTCATAGCTGTCCCTCTTCTCTTATGGAGATCCCTCGACCTGCAGGAATTCGATTACTTAAGCC
TAGGATCCAGATCTGTACATTCGAATCGATGAATTCGTTAACCATGGAAGCTTCTGCAGCGGCCGCACTA
GCGGTGGCGGCCTCGACATTGATTATTGACTAGTTATTAATAGTAATCAATTACGGGGTCATTAGTTCAT
AGCCCATATATGGAGTTCCGCGTTACATAACTTACGGTAAATGGCCCGCCTGGCTGACCGCCCAACGACC
CCCGCCCATTGACGTCAATAATGACGTATGTTCCCATAGTAACGCCAATAGGGACTTTCCATTGACGTCA
ATGGGTGGAGTATTTACGGTAAACTGCCCACTTGGCAGTACATCAAGTGTATCATATGCCAAGTACGCCC
CCTATTGACGTCAATGACGGTAAATGGCCCGCCTGGCATTATGCCCAGTACATGACCTTATGGGACTTTC
CTACTTGGCAGTACATCTACGTATTAGTCATCGCTATTACCATGATGATGCGGTTTTGGCAGTACATCAA
TGGGCGTGGATAGCGGTTTGACTCACGGGGATTTCCAAGTCTCCACCCCATTGACGTCAATGGGAGTTTG
TTTTGACTAGTGGAGCCGAGAGTAATTCATACAAAAGGAGGGATCGCCTTCGCAAGGGGAGAGCCCAGGG
ACCGTCCCTAAATTCTCACAGACCCAAATCCCTGTAGCCGCCCCACGACAGCGCGAGGAGCATGCGCCCA
GGGCTGAGCGCGGGTAGATCAGAGCACACAAGCTCACAGTCCCCGGCGGTGGGGGGAGGGGCGCGCTGAG
CGGGGGCCAGGGAGCTGGCGCGGGGCAAACTGGGAAAGTGGTGTCGTGTGCTGGCTCCGCCCTCTTCCCG
AGGGTGGGGGAGAACGGTATATAAGTGCGGTAGTCGCCTTGGACGTTCTTTTTCGCAACGGGTTTGCCGT
CAGAACGCAGGTGAGTGGCGGGTGTGGCTTCCGCGGGCCCCGGAGCTGGAGCCCTGCTCTGAGCGGGCCG
GGCTGATATGCGAGTGTCGTCCGCAGGGTTTAGCTGTGAGCATTCCCACTTCGAGTGGCGGGCGGTGCGG
GGGTGAGAGTGCGAGGCCTAGCGGCAACCCCGTAGCCTCGCCTCGTGTCCGGCTTGAGGCCTAGCGTGGT
GTCCGCCGCCGCGTGCCACTCCGGCCGCACTATGCGTTTTTTGTCCTTGCTGCCCTCGATTGCCTTCCAG
CAGCATGGGCTAACAAAGGGAGGGTGTGGGGCTCACTCTTAAGGAGCCCATGAAGCTTACGTTGGATAGG
AATGGAAGGGCAGGAGGGGCGACTGGGGCCCGCCCGCCTTCGGAGCACATGTCCGACGCCACCTGGATGG
GGCGAGGCCTGTGGCTTTCCGAAGCAATCGGGCGTGAGTTTAGCCTACCTGGGCCATGTGGCCCTAGCAC
TGGGCACGGTCTGGCCTGGCGGTGCCGCGTTCCCTTGCCTCCCAACAAGGGTGAGGCCGTCCCGCCCGGC
ACCAGTTGCTTGCGCGGAAAGATGGCCGCTCCCGGGGCCCTGTTGCAAGGAGCTCAAAATGGAGGACGCG
GCAGCCCGGTGGAGCGGGCGGGTGAGTCACCCACACAAAGGAAGAGGGCCTTGCCCCTCGCCGGCCGCTG
CTTCCTGTGACCCCGTGGTCTATCGGCCGCATAGTCACCTCGGGCTTCTCTTGAGCACCGCTCGTCGCGG
CGGGGGGAGGGGATCTAATGGCGTTGGAGTTTGTTCACATTTGGTGGGTGGAGACTAGTCAGGCCAGCCT
GGCGCTGGAAGTCATTCTTGGAATTTGCCCCTTTGAGTTTGGAGCGAGGCTAATTCTCAAGCCTCTTAGC
GGTTCAAAGGTATTTTCTAAACCCGTTTCCAGGTGTTGTGAAAGCCACCGCTAATTCAAAGCAATCCGGA
GTAATTCACCATGTCTAGACTGGACAAGAGCAAAGTCATAAACGGCGCTCTGGAATTACTCAATGGAGTC
GGTATCGAAGGCCTGACGACAAGGAAACTCGCTCAAAAGCTGGGAGTTGAGCAGCCTACCCTGTACTGGC
ACGTGAAGAACAAGCGGGCCCTGCTCGATGCCCTGCCAATCGAGATGCTGGACAGGCATCATACCCACTT
CTGCCCCCTGGAAGGCGAGTCATGGCAAGACTTTCTGCGGAACAACGCCAAGTCATTCCGCTGTGCTCTC
CTCTCACATCGCGACGGGGCTAAAGTGCATCTCGGCACCCGCCCAACAGAGAAACAGTACGAAACCCTGG
AAAATCAGCTCGCGTTCCTGTGTCAGCAAGGCTTCTCCCTGGAGAACGCACTGTACGCTCTGTCCGCCGT
GGGCCACTTTACACTGGGCTGCGTATTGGAGGAACAGGAGCATCAAGTAGCAAAAGAGGAAAGAGAGACA
CCTACCACCGATTCTATGCCCCCACTTCTGAGACAAGCAATTGAGCTGTTCGACCGGCAGGGAGCCGAAC
CTGCCTTCCTTTTCGGCCTGGAACTAATCATATGTGGCCTGGAGAAACAGCTAAAGTGCGAAAGCGGCGG
GCCGGCCGACGCCCTTGACGATTTTGACTTAGACATGCTCCCAGCCGATGCCCTTGACGACTTTGACCTT
GATATGCTGCCTGCTGACGCTCTTGACGATTTTGACCTTGACATGCTCCCCGGGTAACTAAGTAAGGATC
ATTCCGCCCCCCCCCCCTCTCCCTCCCCCCCCCCTAACGTTACTGGCCGAAGCCGCTTGGAATAAGGCCG
GTGTGCGTTTGTCTATATGTTATTTTCCACCATATTGCCGTCTTTTGGCAATGTGAGGGCCCGGAAACCT
GGCCCTGTCTTCTTGACGAGCATTCCTAGGGGTCTTTCCCCTCTCGCCAAAGGAATGCAAGGTCTGTTGA
ATGTCGTGAAGGAAGCAGTTCCTCTGGAAGCTTCTTGAAGACAAACAACGTCTGTAGCGACCCTTTGCAG
GCAGCGGAACCCCCCACCTGGCGACAGGTGCCTCTGCGGCCAAAAGCCACGTGTATAAGATACACCTGCA
AAGGCGGCACAACCCCAGTGCCACGTTGTGAGTTGGATAGTTGTGGAAAGAGTCAAATGGCTCTCCTCAA
GCGTATTCAACAAGGGGCTGAAGGATGCCCAGAAGGTACCCCATTGTATGGGATCTGATCTGGGGCCTCG
GTGCACATGCTTTACATGTGTTTAGTCGAGGTTAAAAAAACGTCTAGGCCCCCCGAACCACGGGGACGTG
GTTTTCCTTTGAAAAACACGATGATAATATGGCCACAACCATGACCGAGTACAAGCCCACGGTGCGCCTC
GCCACCCGCGACGACGTCCCCAGGGCCGTACGCACCCTCGCCGCCGCGTTCGCCGACTACCCCGCCACGC
GCCACACCGTCGATCCGGACCGCCACATCGAGCGGGTCACCGAGCTGCAAGAACTCTTCCTCACGCGCGT
CGGGCTCGACATCGGCAAGGTGTGGGTCGCGGACGACGGCGCCGCGGTGGCGGTCTGGACCACGCCGGAG
AGCGTCGAAGCGGGGGCGGTGTTCGCCGAGATCGGCCCGCGCATGGCCGAGTTGAGCGGTTCCCGGCTGG
CCGCGCAGCAACAGATGGAAGGCCTCCTGGCGCCGCACCGGCCCAAGGAGCCCGCGTGGTTCCTGGCCAC
CGTCGGCGTCTCGCCCGACCACCAGGGCAAGGGTCTGGGCAGCGCCGTCGTGCTCCCCGGAGTGGAGGCG
GCCGAGCGCGCCGGGGTGCCCGCCTTCCTGGAGACCTCCGCGCCCCGCAACCTCCCCTTCTACGAGCGGC
TCGGCTTCACCGTCACCGCCGACGTCGAGGTGCCCGAAGGACCGCGCACCTGGTGCATGACCCGCAAGCC
CGGTGCCTGACGCCCGCCCCACGACCCGCAGCGCCCGACCGAAAGGAGCGCACGACCCCATGCATCGAAA
TGACCGACCAAGCGAATTCGCTAGGATTATCCCTAATACCTGCCACCCCACTCTTAATCAGTGGTGGAAG
AACGGTCTCAGAACTGTTTGTTTCAATTGGCCATTTAAGTTTAGTAGTAAAAGACTGGTTAATGATAACA
ATGCATCGTAAAACCTTCAGAAGGAAAGGAGAATGTTTTGTGGACCACTTTGGTTTTCTTTTTTGCGTGT
GGCAGTTTTAAGTTATTAGTTTTTAAAATCAGTACTTTTTAATGGAAACAACTTGACCAAAAATTTGTCA
CAGAATTTTGAGACCCATTAAAAAAGTTAAATGAGAAACCTGTGTGTTCCTTTGGTCAACACCGAGACAT
TTAGGTGAAAGACATCTAATTCTGGTTTTACGAATCTGGAAACTTCTTGAAAATGTAATTCTTGAGTTAA
CACTTCTGGGTGGAGAATAGGGTTGTTTTCCCCCCACATAATTGGAAGGGGAAGGAATATCATTTAAAGC
TATGGGAGGGTTGCTTTGATTACAACACTGGAGAGAAATGCAGCATGTTGCTGATTGCCTGTCACTAAAA
CAGGCCAAAAACTGAGTCCTTGGGTTGCATAGAAAGCTGCCAAACGCTAGCCAACAAGCTCGTCATCGCT
TTGCAGAAGAGCAGAGAGGATATGCTCATCGTCTAAAGAACTACCCATTTTATTATATATTAGTCACGAT
ATCTATAACAAGAAAATATATATATAATAAGTTATCACGTAAGTAGAACATGAAATAACAATATAATTAT
CGTATGAGTTAAATCTTAAAAGTCACGTAAAAGATAATCATGCGTCATTTTGACTCACGCGGTCGTTATA
GTTCAAAATCAGTGACACTTACCGCATTGACAAGCACGCCTCACGGGAGCTCCAAGCGGCGACTGAGATG
TCCTAAATGCACAGCGACGGATTCGCGCTATTTAGAAAGAGAGAGCAATATTTCAAGAATGCATGCGTCA
ATTTTACGCAGACTATCTTTCTAGGGTTAAAAAAGATTTGCGCTTTACTCGACCTAAACTTTAAACACGT
CATAGAATCTTCGTTTGACAAAAACCACATTGTGGCCAAGCTGTGTGACGCGACGCGCGCTAAAGAATGG
CAAACCAAGTCGCGCGAGGTACCAGCTTTTGTTCCCTTTAGTGAGGGTTAATTTCGAGCTTGGCGTAATC
ATGGTCATAGCTGTTTCCTGTGTGAAATTGTTATCCGCTCACAATTCCACACAACATACGAGCCGGAAGC
ATAAAGTGTAAAGCCTGGGGTGCCTAATGAGTGAGCTAACTCACATTAATTGCGTTGCGCTCACTGCCCG
CTTTCCAGTCGGGAAACCTGTCGTGCCAGCTGCATTAATGAATCGGCCAACGCGCGGGGAGAGGCGGTTT
GCGTATTGGGCGCTCTTCCGCTTCCTCGCTCACTGACTCGCTGCGCTCGGTCGTTCGGCTGCGGCGAGCG
GTATCAGCTCACTCAAAGGCGGTAATACGGTTATCCACAGAATCAGGGGATAACGCAGGAAAGAACATGT
GAGCAAAAGGCCAGCAAAAGGCCAGGAACCGTAAAAAGGCCGCGTTGCTGGCGTTTTTCCATAGGCTCCG
CCCCCCTGACGAGCATCACAAAAATCGACGCTCAAGTCAGAGGTGGCGAAACCCGACAGGACTATAAAGA
TACCAGGCGTTTCCCCCTGGAAGCTCCCTCGTGCGCTCTCCTGTTCCGACCCTGCCGCTTACCGGATACC
TGTCCGCCTTTCTCCCTTCGGGAAGCGTGGCGCTTTCTCATAGCTCACGCTGTAGGTATCTCAGTTCGGT
GTAGGTCGTTCGCTCCAAGCTGGGCTGTGTGCACGAACCCCCCGTTCAGCCCGACCGCTGCGCCTTATCC
GGTAACTATCGTCTTGAGTCCAACCCGGTAAGACACGACTTATCGCCACTGGCAGCAGCCACTGGTAACA
GGATTAGCAGAGCGAGGTATGTAGGCGGTGCTACAGAGTTCTTGAAGTGGTGGCCTAACTACGGCTACAC
TAGAAGAACAGTATTTGGTATCTGCGCTCTGCTGAAGCCAGTTACCTTCGGAAAAAGAGTTGGTAGCTCT
TGATCCGGCAAACAAACCACCGCTGGTAGCGGTGGTTTTTTTGTTTGCAAGCAGCAGATTACGCGCAGAA
AAAAAGGATCTCAAGAAGATCCTTTGATCTTTTCTACGGGGTCTGACGCTCAGTGGAACGAAAACTCACG
TTAAGGGATTTTGGTCATGAGATTATCAAAAAGGATCTTCACCTAGATCCTTTTAAATTAAAAATGAAGT
TTTAAATCAATCTAAAGTATATATGAGTAAACTTGGTCTGACAGTTACCAATGCTTAATCAGTGAGGCAC
CTATCTCAGCGATCTGTCTATTTCGTTCATCCATAGTTGCCTGACTCCCCGTCGTGTAGATAACTACGAT
ACGGGAGGGCTTACCATCTGGCCCCAGTGCTGCAATGATACCGCGAGACCCACGCTCACCGGCTCCAGAT
TTATCAGCAATAAACCAGCCAGCCGGAAGGGCCGAGCGCAGAAGTGGTCCTGCAACTTTATCCGCCTCCA
TCCAGTCTATTAATTGTTGCCGGGAAGCTAGAGTAAGTAGTTCGCCAGTTAATAGTTTGCGCAACGTTGT
TGCCATTGCTACAGGCATCGTGGTGTCACGCTCGTCGTTTGGTATGGCTTCATTCAGCTCCGGTTCCCAA
CGATCAAGGCGAGTTACATGATCCCCCATGTTGTGCAAAAAAGCGGTTAGCTCCTTCGGTCCTCCGATCG
TTGTCAGAAGTAAGTTGGCCGCAGTGTTATCACTCATGGTTATGGCAGCACTGCATAATTCTCTTACTGT
CATGCCATCCGTAAGATGCTTTTCTGTGACTGGTGAGTACTCAACCAAGTCATTCTGAGAATAGTGTATG
CGGCGACCGAGTTGCTCTTGCCCGGCGTCAATACGGGATAATACCGCGCCACATAGCAGAACTTTAAAAG
TGCTCATCATTGGAAAACGTTCTTCGGGGCGAAAACTCTCAAGGATCTTACCGCTGTTGAGATCCAGTTC
GATGTAACCCACTCGTGCACCCAACTGATCTTCAGCATCTTTTACTTTCACCAGCGTTTCTGGGTGAGCA
AAAACAGGAAGGCAAAATGCCGCAAAAAAGGGAATAAGGGCGACACGGAAATGTTGAATACTCATACTCT
TCCTTTTTCAATATTATTGAAGCATTTATCAGGGTTATTGTCTCATGAGCGGATACATATTTGAATGTAT
TTAGAAAAATAAACAAATAGGGGTTCCGCGCACATTTCCCCGAAAAGTGCCACCT
Features (pLannotate 1.2.2; 37 found; start..end, strand, type, name):
     28..456     -  rep_origin     f1 ori (sequence partly withheld): f1 bacteriophage origin of replication; arrow indicates direction of (+) strand synthesis
    461..618     -  CDS            lacZα (fragment): LacZα fragment of β-galactosidase; lacZ fragment
    621..639     +  promoter       T7 promoter: promoter for bacteriophage T7 RNA polymerase
   1139..1159    +  promoter       tight TRE promoter (fragment): Tet-responsive promoter PTight, consisting of seven tet operator sequences followed by the minimal CMV promoter
   1176..1196    +  promoter       tight TRE promoter (fragment): Tet-responsive promoter PTight, consisting of seven tet operator sequences followed by the minimal CMV promoter
   1213..1233    +  promoter       tight TRE promoter (fragment): Tet-responsive promoter PTight, consisting of seven tet operator sequences followed by the minimal CMV promoter
   1250..1270    +  promoter       tight TRE promoter (fragment): Tet-responsive promoter PTight, consisting of seven tet operator sequences followed by the minimal CMV promoter
   1287..1307    +  promoter       tight TRE promoter (fragment): Tet-responsive promoter PTight, consisting of seven tet operator sequences followed by the minimal CMV promoter
   1324..1344    +  promoter       tight TRE promoter (fragment): Tet-responsive promoter PTight, consisting of seven tet operator sequences followed by the minimal CMV promoter
   1361..1381    +  promoter       tight TRE promoter (fragment): Tet-responsive promoter PTight, consisting of seven tet operator sequences followed by the minimal CMV promoter
   1398..1418    +  promoter       tight TRE promoter (fragment): Tet-responsive promoter PTight, consisting of seven tet operator sequences followed by the minimal CMV promoter
   1426..1471    +  promoter       TRE3GV promoter (fragment): 3rd-generation Tet-responsive promoter that can be activated by binding of Tet-On® 3G, optimized for retroviral and lentiviral vectors
   1543..1667    +  protein_bind   attR1: mutant version of attR; recombination site for the Gateway® LR reaction LR Clonase™
   1692..1722    +  promoter       lac UV5 promoter: E. coli lac promoter with an "up" mutation
   1746..1775    +  promoter       cat promoter (fragment): promoter of the E. coli cat gene encoding chloramphenicol acetyltransferase
   1776..2435    +  CDS            CmR: chloramphenicol acetyltransferase; cat; confers resistance to chloramphenicol
   2614..2772    +  CDS            ccdA (fragment): CCDA_ECO57 - Also known as H, letA. Experimental evidence at protein level: Swiss-Prot protein existence level 1. Antitoxin component of a type II toxin-antitoxin (TA) system which inhibits the post-segregational killing (PSK) of plasmid-free cells, also referred to as a plasmid addiction system. Binds to and blocks the activity of CcdB; will also remove bound CcdB protein from the CcdB-GyrA complex by forming a CcdA-CcdB complex, a process termed rejuvenation. Functions as a transcriptional corepressor for the ccdAB operon, repression also requires CcdB (By similarity). From Escherichia coli
   2777..3079    +  CDS            ccdB: CCDB_ECOLI - Also known as G, letB, letD. Experimental evidence at protein level: Swiss-Prot protein existence level 1. Toxic component of a type II toxin-antitoxin (TA) system, functioning in plasmid maintainence. Responsible for the post- segregational killing (PSK) of plasmid-free cells, also referred to as a plasmid addiction system. Half-life of over 2 hours. Cell killing by CcdB is accompanied by filamentation, defects in chromosome and plasmid segregation, defects in cell division, formation of anucleate cells, decreased DNA synthesis and plasmid loss. Interferes with the activity of DN
   3123..3247    -  protein_bind   attR2: mutant version of attR; recombination site for the Gateway® LR reaction LR Clonase™
   3400..3862    +  misc_feature   IRES: internal ribosome entry site (IRES) of the encephalomyocarditis virus (EMCV)
   3876..4583    +  CDS            mCherry: mCherry is a basic (constitutively fluorescent) red fluorescent protein published in 2004, derived from Discosoma sp.. It is reported to be a very rapidly-maturing monomer with low acid sensitivity.
   4663..4718    +  polyA_signal   β-globin poly(A) signal: rabbit β-globin polyadenylation signal (Gil and Proudfoot, 1987)
   5161..5540    +  enhancer       CMV enhancer: human cytomegalovirus immediate early enhancer
   5542..5641    +  promoter       CMV promoter (fragment): human cytomegalovirus (CMV) immediate early promoter
   6977..7723    +  CDS            rtTA-Advanced: improved tetracycline-controlled transactivator In the Tet-On® system, rtTA-Advanced binds to the Tet-responsive element and stimulates transcription only in the presence of tetracycline or doxycycline.
   7861..8323    +  misc_feature   IRES: internal ribosome entry site (IRES) of the encephalomyocarditis virus (EMCV)
   8337..8936    +  CDS            PuroR: puromycin N-acetyltransferase; pac from Streptomyces alboniger; confers resistance to puromycin
   9022..9594    +  polyA_signal   EF-1α poly(A) signal: human EF-1α polyadenylation signal
  10003..10134   +  CDS            FP (fragment): FP25_NPVAC - Experimental evidence at protein level: Swiss-Prot protein existence level 1. From Autographa californica nuclear polyhedrosis virus (AcMNPV).
  10151..10169   -  promoter       T3 promoter: promoter for bacteriophage T3 RNA polymerase
  10212..10234   -  protein_bind   lac operator (fragment): The lac repressor binds to the lac operator to inhibit transcription in E. coli. This inhibition can be relieved by adding lactose or isopropyl-β-D-thiogalactopyranoside (IPTG). lac repressor encoded by lacI
  10238..10268   -  promoter       lac promoter: promoter for the E. coli lac operon
  10283..10304   -  protein_bind   CAP binding site: CAP binding activates transcription in the presence of cAMP. E. coli catabolite activator protein
  10317..10409   -  CDS            lacI (fragment): lac repressor; lacI; The lac repressor binds to the lac operator to inhibit transcription in E. coli. This inhibition can be relieved by adding lactose or isopropyl-β-D-thiogalactopyranoside (IPTG).
  10592..11180   -  rep_origin     ori: high-copy-number ColE1/pMB1/pBR322/pUC origin of replication
  11351..12211   -  CDS            AmpR: β-lactamase; bla; confers resistance to ampicillin, carbenicillin, and related antibiotics
  12212..12316   -  promoter       AmpR promoter: bla
