[The description below was written by a language model from this plasmid's Addgene catalogue record and pLannotate feature annotations shown in this document.]
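Description:
PB-TAC-ERP2 is an empty all-in-one piggyBac transposon Destination vector for doxycycline-inducible expression of Gateway-cloned elements in mammalian cells, developed for use in human iPS cells. It is built on a high-copy pBluescript backbone carrying the ColE1/pUC-type origin, an f1 origin, and an ampicillin resistance gene, along with lacZα remnants and flanking T7 and T3 promoters. Because the unrecombined Gateway cassette contains the toxic ccdB gene together with a chloramphenicol resistance gene, the plasmid is maintained in a ccdB-tolerant strain under both chloramphenicol and ampicillin selection.

The payload consists of two expression units in the same orientation. In the first, a Tet-responsive promoter (an array of tet operator repeats followed by a minimal promoter) drives the attR1–CmR–ccdB–attR2 cassette, which an LR reaction replaces with the gene of interest from an entry clone. Downstream, an EMCV IRES links mCherry to the same transcript, so red fluorescence reports induction, and a rabbit β-globin polyadenylation signal terminates the unit. The second unit is constitutive: a CMV enhancer and partial CMV promoter annotation lie well upstream of rtTA-Advanced, with an unannotated stretch between them, so the full promoter composition is not defined by the feature table. The rtTA is followed by an IRES, puromycin N-acetyltransferase and an EF-1α poly(A) signal, providing both the doxycycline-responsive transactivator and drug selection of stable cells. The piggyBac terminal repeats themselves are not annotated in the feature table, although a baculovirus FP25 fragment near the T3 end is probably sequence flanking a transposon arm. Stable genomic integration requires co-transfection with a separate piggyBac transposase plasmid.
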