Addgene plasmid #80478: PB-TAC-ERP2
Purpose: (Empty Backbone) All-in-One piggyBac transposon Destination vector for dox-inducible expression of Gateway cloned elements (inducible mCherry and constitutive rtTA and puromycin resistance)
Depositing lab: Knut Woltjen. Depositing organization: Kyoto University, Center for iPS Cell Research and Application. Publication: Inducible Transgene Expression in Human iPS Cells Using Versatile All-in-One piggyBac Transposons. Kim SI, Oceguera-Yanez F, Sakurai C, Nakagawa M, Yamanaka S, Woltjen K. Methods Mol Biol. 2016;1357:111-31. doi: 10.1007/7651_2015_251. PubMed 26025620.
Backbone
  Vector backbone: pBluescript
  Backbone size (bp): 3000
  Vector type: Mammalian Expression ; piggyBac transposon
  Selectable markers: Puromycin
Growth in bacteria
  Bacterial resistance: Chloramphenicol and Ampicillin, 25 & 100 μg/mL
  Growth temperature: 37°C
  Growth strain: ccdB Survival
  Copy number: High Copy
Gene/Insert
  Cloning method: Gateway Cloning
Terms and licenses: Academic/Nonprofit Terms; Industry Terms: Not Available to Industry
Depositor comments: Requires co-transfection with a piggyBac transposase plasmid for stable genomic integration. If you desire to use transposase with the Materials, you may contact Transposagen or other licensed vendor.
How to cite: PB-TAC-ERP2 was a gift from Knut Woltjen (Addgene plasmid # 80478 ; http://n2t.net/addgene:80478 ; RRID:Addgene_80478)
