>Addgene plasmid #80478 | PB-TAC-ERP2 | addgene partial sequence | sequence record 153669 | Mombaerts-mRFPup 5'-GTGGCCGTTCACGGAGCCCTCCATG-3'
ACTCCTTGATGATGGCCATGTTATCCTCCTCGCCCTTGCTCACCATGGTTGTGGCCATATTATCATCGTG
TTTTTCAAAGGAAAACCACGTCCCCGTGGTTCGGGGGGCCTAGACGTTTTTTTAACCTCGACTAAACACA
TGTAAAGCATGTGCACCGAGGCCCCAGATCAGATCCCATACAATGGGGTACCTTCTGGGCATCCTTCAGC
CCCTTGTTGAATACGCTTGAGGAGAGCCATTTGACTCTTTCCACAACTATCCAACTCACAACGTGGCACT
GGGGTTGTGCCGCCTTTGCAGGTGTATCTTATACACGTGGCTTTTGGCCGCAGAGGCACCTGTCGCCAGG
TGGGGGGTTCCGCTGCCTGCAAAGGGTCGCTACAGACGTTGTTTGTCTTCAAGAAGCTTCCAGAGGAACT
GCTTCCTTCACGACATTCAACAGACCTTGCATTCCTTTGGCGAGAGGGGAAAGACCCCTAGGAATGCTCG
TCAAGAAGACAGGGCCAGGTTTCCGGGCCCTCACATTGCCAAAAGACGGCAATATGGTGGAAAATAACAT
ATAGACAAACGCACACCGGCCTTATTCCAAGCGGCTTCGGCCAGTAACGTTAGGGGGGGGGGAGGGAGAG
GGGGG
