>Addgene plasmid #80478 | PB-TAC-ERP2 | addgene partial sequence | sequence record 153670 | CAT-R 5'-GCAACTGACTGAAATGCCTC-3'
ACGGTGGTATATCCAGTGATTTTTTTCTCCATTTTAGCTTCCTTAGCTCCTGAAAATCTCGACGGATCCT
AACTCAAAATCCACACATTATACGAGCCGGAAGCATAAAGTGTAAAGCCTGGGGTGCCTAATGCGGCCGC
CATAGTGACTGGATATGTTGTGTTTTACAGTATTATGTAGTCTGTTTTTTATGCAAAATCTAATTTAATA
TATTGATATTTATATCATTTTACGTTTCTCGTTCAGCTTTTTTGTACAAACTTGTGATGGCCGCCACCGC
GGAGGCTGGATCGGTCCCGGTGTCTTCTATGGAGGTCAAAACAGCGTGGATGGCGTCTCCAGGCGATCTG
ACGGTTCACTAAACGAGCTCTGCTTATATAGGGGGTACCTTCTCTATCACTGATAGGGAGCTCGAGACGT
GTCGACTTCTCTATCACTGATAGGGAGACGTTCTAGACGTACCTTCTCTATCACTGATAGGGAGCTCGAG
ACGTGTCGACTTCTCTATCACTGATAGGGAGACGTTCTAGACGTACCTTCTCTATCACTGATAGGGAGCT
CGAGACGTGTCGACTTCTCTATCACTGATAGGGAGACGTTCTAGACGTACCTTCTCTATCACTGATAGGG
AGCTCGAGACGTGTCGACTTCTCTATCACTGATAGGGAGACGTGCGGCCAGCTTGGATCCCTCGAGTTAA
TTAACGAGAGCATAATATTGATATGTGCCAAAGTTGTTTCTGACTGACTAATAAGTATAATTTGTTTCTA
TTATGTATAGGTTAAGCTAATTACTTATTT
